LOCUS       Exported 7274 bp ds-DNA circular SYN 12-MAY-2021
DEFINITION  synthetic circular DNA
ACCESSION   .
VERSION     .
KEYWORDS    pRF-IcaR
SOURCE      synthetic DNA construct
  ORGANISM  synthetic DNA construct
REFERENCE   1 (bases 1 to 7274)
  AUTHORS   Stanton BC, Nielsen AA, Tamsir A, Clancy K, Peterson T, Voigt CA
  TITLE     Genomic mining of prokaryotic repressors for orthogonal logic gates.
  JOURNAL   Nat Chem Biol. 2013 Dec 8. doi: 10.1038/nchembio.1411.
  PUBMED    24316737
REFERENCE   2 (bases 1 to 7274)
  AUTHORS   .
  TITLE     Direct Submission
  JOURNAL   Exported May 12, 2021 from SnapGene Server 1.1.58
            http://www.snapgene.com
FEATURES             Location/Qualifiers
     source          1..7274
                     /organism="synthetic DNA construct"
                     /mol_type="other DNA"
     primer_bind     complement(40..57)
                     /label=pBAD Reverse
                     /note="For vectors with E. coli araBAD promoter, reverse
                     primer"
     terminator      210..296
                     /gene="Escherichia coli rrnB"
                     /label=rrnB T1 terminator
                     /note="transcription terminator T1 from the E. coli rrnB
                     gene"
     terminator      388..415
                     /label=rrnB T2 terminator
                     /note="transcription terminator T2 from the E. coli rrnB
                     gene"
     promoter        434..525
                     /gene="bla"
                     /label=AmpR promoter
     CDS             526..1386
                     /codon_start=1
                     /gene="bla"
                     /product="beta-lactamase"
                     /label=AmpR
                     /note="confers resistance to ampicillin, carbenicillin, and
                     related antibiotics"
                     /translation="MSIQHFRVALIPFFAAFCLPVFAHPETLVKVKDAEDQLGARVGYI
                     ELDLNSGKILESFRPEERFPMMSTFKVLLCGAVLSRVDAGQEQLGRRIHYSQNDLVEYS
                     PVTEKHLTDGMTVRELCSAAITMSDNTAANLLLTTIGGPKELTAFLHNMGDHVTRLDRW
                     EPELNEAIPNDERDTTMPAAMATTLRKLLTGELLTLASRQQLIDWMEADKVAGPLLRSA
                     LPAGWFIADKSGAGERGSRGIIAALGPDGKPSRIVVIYTTGSQATMDERNRQIAEIGAS
                     LIKHW"
     primer_bind     complement(744..763)
                     /label=Amp-R
                     /note="Ampicillin resistance gene, reverse primer"
     rep_origin      1428..1883
                     /direction=RIGHT
                     /label=f1 ori
                     /note="f1 bacteriophage origin of replication; arrow
                     indicates direction of (+) strand synthesis"
     primer_bind     complement(1515..1534)
                     /label=F1ori-R
                     /note="F1 origin, reverse primer"
     primer_bind     complement(2714..2731)
                     /label=L4440
                     /note="L4440 vector, forward primer"
     rep_origin      complement(2848..3393)
                     /direction=LEFT
                     /label=p15A ori
                     /note="Plasmids containing the medium-copy-number p15A
                     origin of replication can be propagated in E. coli cells
                     that contain a second plasmid with the ColE1 origin. "
     primer_bind     complement(2928..2947)
                     /label=pBR322ori-F
                     /note="pBR322 origin, forward primer"
     primer_bind     3465..3484
                     /label=pBRrevBam
                     /note="pBR322 vectors, tet region, downstream of BamHI,
                     reverse primer"
     CDS             complement(4459..5541)
                     /codon_start=1
                     /gene="lacI"
                     /product="lac repressor"
                     /label=lacI
                     /note="The lac repressor binds to the lac operator to
                     inhibit transcription in E. coli. This inhibition can be
                     relieved by adding lactose or
                     isopropyl-beta-D-thiogalactopyranoside (IPTG)."
                     /translation="MKPVTLYDVAEYAGVSYQTVSRVVNQASHVSAKTREKVEAAMAEL
                     NYIPNRVAQQLAGKQSLLIGVATSSLALHAPSQIVAAIKSRADQLGASVVVSMVERSGV
                     EACKAAVHNLLAQRVSGLIINYPLDDQDAIAVEAACTNVPALFLDVSDQTPINSIIFSH
                     EDGTRLGVEHLVALGHQQIALLAGPLSSVSARLRLAGWHKYLTRNQIQPIAEREGDWSA
                     MSGFQQTMQMLNEGIVPTAMLVANDQMALGAMRAITESGLRVGADISVVGYDDTEDSSC
                     YIPPLTTIKQDFRLLGQTSVDRLLQLSQGQAVKGNQLLPVSLVKRKTTLAPNTQTASPR
                     ALADSLMQLARQVSRLESGQ"
     primer_bind     5503..5522
                     /label=LacI-R
                     /note="LacI, reverse primer"
     promoter        5676..5704
                     /label=tac promoter
                     /note="strong E. coli promoter; hybrid between the trp and
                     lac UV5 promoters"
     protein_bind    5710..5729
                     /label=lac operator (symmetric)
                     /bound_moiety="lac repressor encoded by lacI"
                     /note="The lac repressor binds to the lac operator to
                     inhibit transcription in E. coli. This inhibition can be
                     relieved by adding lactose or
                     isopropyl-beta-D-thiogalactopyranoside (IPTG). The
                     symmetric lac operator was optimized for tight binding of
                     lac repressor."
     terminator      6344..6415
                     /label=rrnB T1 terminator
                     /note="transcription terminator T1 from the E. coli rrnB
                     gene"
     terminator      6431..6458
                     /label=T7Te terminator
                     /note="phage T7 early transcription terminator"
     RBS             6537..6548
                     /note="strong bacterial ribosome binding site (Elowitz and
                     Leibler, 2000)"
     CDS             6555..7274
                     /codon_start=1
                     /product="enhanced YFP"
                     /label=EYFP
                     /note="mammalian codon-optimized"
                     /translation="MVSKGEELFTGVVPILVELDGDVNGHKFSVSGEGEGDATYGKLTL
                     KFICTTGKLPVPWPTLVTTFGYGLQCFARYPDHMKLHDFFKSAMPEGYVQERTIFFKDD
                     GNYKTRAEVKFEGDTLVNRIELKGIDFKEDGNILGHKLEYNYNSHNVYIMADKQKNGIK
                     VNFKIRHNIEDGSVQLADHYQQNTPIGDGPVLLPDNHYLSYQSALSKDPNEKRDHMVLL
                     EFVTAAGITLGMDELYK"
     primer_bind     complement(6600..6621)
                     /label=EGFP-N
                     /note="EGFP, reverse primer"
     primer_bind     complement(6861..6880)
                     /label=EXFP-R
                     /note="For distinguishing EGFP variants, reverse primer"
     primer_bind     7208..7229
                     /label=EGFP-C
                     /note="EGFP, forward primer"
ORIGIN
        1 taagcttggc tgttttggcg gatgagagaa gattttcagc ctgatacaga ttaaatcaga
       61 acgcagaagc ggtctgataa aacagaattt gcctggcggc agtagcgcgg tggtcccacc
      121 tgaccccatg ccgaactcag aagtgaaacg ccgtagcgcc gatggtagtg tggggtctcc
      181 ccatgcgaga gtagggaact gccaggcatc aaataaaacg aaaggctcag tcgaaagact
      241 gggcctttcg ttttatctgt tgtttgtcgg tgaacgctct cctgagtagg acaaatccgc
      301 cgggagcgga tttgaacgtt gcgaagcaac ggcccggagg gtggcgggca ggacgcccgc
      361 cataaactgc caggcatcaa attaagcaga aggccatcct gacggatggc ctttttgcgt
      421 ttctacaaac tcttttgttt atttttctaa atacattcaa atatgtatcc gctcatgaga
      481 caataaccct gataaatgct tcaataatat tgaaaaagga agactatgag tattcaacat
      541 ttccgtgtcg cccttattcc cttttttgcg gcattttgcc ttcctgtttt tgctcaccca
      601 gaaacgctgg tgaaagtaaa agatgctgaa gatcagttgg gtgcacgagt gggttacatc
      661 gaactggatc tcaacagcgg taagatcctt gagagttttc gccccgaaga acgttttcca
      721 atgatgagca cttttaaagt tctgctatgt ggcgcggtat tatcccgtgt tgacgccggg
      781 caagagcaac tcggtcgccg catacactat tctcagaatg acttggttga gtactcacca
      841 gtcacagaaa agcatcttac ggatggcatg acagtaagag aattatgcag tgctgccata
      901 accatgagtg ataacactgc ggccaactta cttctgacaa cgatcggagg accgaaggag
      961 ctaaccgctt ttttgcacaa catgggggat catgtaactc gccttgatcg ttgggaaccg
     1021 gagctgaatg aagccatacc aaacgacgag cgtgacacca cgatgcctgc agcaatggca
     1081 acaacgttgc gcaaactatt aactggcgaa ctacttactc tagcttcccg gcaacaatta
     1141 atagactgga tggaggcgga taaagttgca ggaccacttc tgcgctcggc ccttccggct
     1201 ggctggttta ttgctgataa atctggagcc ggtgagcgtg ggtctcgcgg tatcattgca
     1261 gcactggggc cagatggtaa gccctcccgt atcgtagtta tctacacgac ggggagtcag
     1321 gcaactatgg atgaacgaaa tagacagatc gctgagatag gtgcctcact gattaagcat
     1381 tggtaactgt cagaccaagt ttactcatat atactttaga ttgattnnnn nnnnnnnnnn
     1441 nnnnnnnnnn nnnnnnnnnn nnnnnnnnnn nnnnnnnnnn nnnnnnnnnn nnnnnnnnnn
     1501 nnnnnnnnnn nnnnnnnnnn nnnnnnnnnn nnnnnnnnnn nnnnnnnnnn ncnnnnnnnn
     1561 nnnnnnnnnn nnnnnnnnnn nnnnnnnnnn nnnnnnnnnn nnnnnnnnnn nnnnnnnnnn
     1621 nnnnnnnnnn nnnnnnnnnn nnnnnnnnnn nnnnnnnnnn nnnnnnnnnn nnnnnnnnnn
     1681 nnnnnnnnnn nnncctttga cgttggagtc cacgttcttt aatagtggac tcttgttcca
     1741 aacttgaaca acactcaacc ctatctcggg ctattctttt gatttataag ggattttgcc
     1801 gatttcggcc tattggttaa aaaatgagct gatttaacaa aaatttaacg cgaattttaa
     1861 caaaatatta acgtttacaa tttaaaagga tctaggtgaa gatccttttt gataatctca
     1921 tgaccaaaat cccttaacgt gagttttcgt tccactgagc gtcagacccc gtagaaaaga
     1981 tcaaaggatc ttcttgagat cctttttttc tgcgcgtaat ctgctgcttg caaacaaaaa
     2041 aaccaccgct accagcggtg gtttgtttgc cggatcaaga gctaccaact ctttttccga
     2101 aggtaactgg cttcagcaga gcgcagatac caaatactgt ccttctagtg tagccgtagt
     2161 taggccacca cttcaagaac tctgtagcac cgcctacata cctcgctctg ctaatcctgt
     2221 taccagtcag gcatttgaga agcacacggt cacactgctt ccggtagtca ataaaccggt
     2281 aaaccagcaa tagacataag cggctattta acgaccctgc cctgaaccga cgaccgggtc
     2341 gaatttgctt tcgaatttct gccattcatc cgcttattat cacttattca ggcgtagcac
     2401 caggcgttta agggcaccaa taactgcctt aaaaaaatta cgccccgccc tgccactcat
     2461 cgcagtactg ttgtaattca ttaagcattc tgccgacatg gaagccatca cagacggcat
     2521 gatgaacctg aatcgccagc ggcatcagca ccttgtcgcc ttgcgtataa tatttgccca
     2581 tggctagcgg agtgtatact ggcttactat gttggcactg atgagggtgt cagtgaagtg
     2641 cttcatgtgg caggagaaaa aaggctgcac cggtgcgtca gcagaatatg tgatacagga
     2701 tatattccgc ttcctcgctc actgactcgc tacgctcggt cgttcgactg cggcgagcgg
     2761 aaatggctta cgaacggggc ggagatttcc tggaagatgc caggaagata cttaacaggg
     2821 aagtgagagg gccgcggcaa agccgttttt ccataggctc cgcccccctg acaagcatca
     2881 cgaaatctga cgctcaaatc agtggtggcg aaacccgaca ggactataaa gataccaggc
     2941 gtttccccct ggcggctccc tcgtgcgctc tcctgttcct gcctttcggt ttaccggtgt
     3001 cattccgctg ttatggccgc gtttgtctca ttccacgcct gacactcagt tccgggtagg
     3061 cagttcgctc caagctggac tgtatgcacg aaccccccgt tcagtccgac cgctgcgcct
     3121 tatccggtaa ctatcgtctt gagtccaacc cggaaagaca tgcaaaagca ccactggcag
     3181 cagccactgg taattgattt agaggagtta gtcttgaagt catgcgccgg ttaaggctaa
     3241 actgaaagga caagttttgg tgactgcgct cctccaagcc agttacctcg gttcaaagag
     3301 ttggtagctc agagaacctt cgaaaaaccg ccctgcaagg cggttttttc gttttcagag
     3361 caagagatta cgcgcagacc aaaacgatct caagaagatc atcttattaa tcagataaaa
     3421 tatttgctca tgagcccgaa gtggcgagcc cgatcttccc catcggtgat gtcggcgata
     3481 taggcgccag caaccgcacc tgtggcgccg gtgatgccgg ccacgatgcg tccggcgtag
     3541 aggatctgct catgtttgac agcttatcat cgatgcataa tgtgcctgtc aaatggacga
     3601 agcagggatt ctgcaaaccc tatgctactc cctcgagccg tcaattgtct gattcgttac
     3661 caattattaa tttttaaagt atgggcaatc aattgctcct gttaaaattg ctttagaaat
     3721 actttggcag cggtttgttg tattgagttt catttgcgca ttggttaaat ggaaagtgac
     3781 agtacgctca ctgcaaccta atatttttga aatatcccaa gagctttttc cttcgcatgc
     3841 ccacgctaaa cattcttttt ctcttttggt taaatcgttg tttgatttat tatttgctat
     3901 atttattttt cgataattat caactagaga aggaacaatt aatggtatgt tcatacacgc
     3961 atgtaaaaat aaactatcta tatagttgtc tttttctgaa tgtgcaaaac taagcattcc
     4021 gaagccattg ttagccgtat gaatagggaa actaaaccca gtgataagac ctgatgtttt
     4081 cgcttcttta attacatttg gagatttttt atttacagca ttgttttcaa atatattcca
     4141 attaattggt gaatgattgg agttagaata atctactata ggatcatatt ttattaaatt
     4201 agcgtcatca taatattgcc tccatttttt agggtaatta tctaggattg aaatatcaga
     4261 tttaaccata gaatgaggat aaatgatcgc gagtaaataa tattcacaat gtaccatttt
     4321 agtcatatca gataagcatt gattaatatc attattgctt ctacaagctt taattttatt
     4381 aattattctg tatgtgtcgt cggcatttat gtttttcatc gaggcctttc ctgtgtgacc
     4441 cgctggaata ggatcttatc actgcccgct ttccagtcgg gaaacctgtc gtgccagctg
     4501 cattaatgaa tcggccaacg cgcggggaga ggcggtttgc gtattgggcg ccagggtggt
     4561 ttttcttttc accagtgaga ctggcaacag ctgattgccc ttcaccgcct ggccctgaga
     4621 gagttgcagc aagcggtcca cgctggtttg ccccagcagg cgaaaatcct gtttgatggt
     4681 ggttaacggc gggatataac atgagctatc ttcggtatcg tcgtatccca ctaccgagat
     4741 atccgcacca acgcgcagcc cggactcggt aatggcgcgc attgcgccca gcgccatctg
     4801 atcgttggca accagcatcg cagtgggaac gatgccctca ttcagcattt gcatggtttg
     4861 ttgaaaaccg gacatggcac tccagtcgcc ttcccgttcc gctatcggct gaatttgatt
     4921 gcgagtgaga tatttatgcc agccagccag acgcagacgc gccgagacag aacttaatgg
     4981 gcccgctaac agcgcgattt gctggtgacc caatgcgacc agatgctcca cgcccagtcg
     5041 cgtaccgtcc tcatgggaga aaataatact gttgatgggt gtctggtcag agacatcaag
     5101 aaataacgcc ggaacattag tgcaggcagc ttccacagca atggcatcct ggtcatccag
     5161 cggatagtta atgatcagcc cactgacgcg ttgcgcgaga agattgtgca ccgccgcttt
     5221 acaggcttcg acgccgcttc gttctaccat cgacaccacc acgctggcac ccagttgatc
     5281 ggcgcgagat ttaatcgccg cgacaatttg cgacggcgcg tgcagggcca gactggaggt
     5341 ggcaacgcca atcagcaacg actgtttgcc cgccagttgt tgtgccacgc ggttgggaat
     5401 gtaattcagc tccgccatcg ccgcttccac tttttcccgc gttttcgcag aaacgtggct
     5461 ggcctggttc accacgcggg aaacggtctg ataagagaca ccggcatact ctgcgacatc
     5521 gtataacgtt actggtttca tattcaccac cctgaattga ctctcttccg ggcgctatca
     5581 tgccataccg cgaaaggttt tgcgccattc gatggcgcgc cgcttcgtca ggccacatag
     5641 ctttcttgtt ctgatcggaa cgatcgttgg ctgtgttgac aattaatcat cggctcgtat
     5701 aatgtgtgga attgtgagcg ctcacaattc tatggactat gttttcacac aggggccgga
     5761 tgaaagacaa aattatcgat aacgccatca ccctgtttag cgaaaaaggt tatgacggca
     5821 ccaccctgga tgatattgca aaaagcgtga acatcaaaaa agccagcctg tattatcact
     5881 ttgatagcaa aaaaagcatc tacgagcaga gcgttaaatg ctgtttcgat tatctgaaca
     5941 acatcatcat gatgaaccag aacaaaagca actatagcat cgatgccctg tatcagtttc
     6001 tgtttgagtt catcttcgat atcgaggaac gctatattcg tatgtatgtt cagctgagca
     6061 acacaccgga agaattttca ggtaacattt atggccagat ccaggatctg aatcagagcc
     6121 tgagcaaaga aatcgccaaa ttctatgacg aaagcaaaat caaaatgacc aaagaggact
     6181 tccagaatct gattctgctg tttctggaaa gctggtatct gaaagccagc tttagccaga
     6241 aatttggtgc agttgaagaa agcaaaagcc agtttaaaga tgaggtttat agcctgctga
     6301 acatctttct gaagaaataa ctagggccca tacccccagg catcaaataa aacgaaaggc
     6361 tcagtcgaaa gactgggcct ttcgttttat ctgttgtttg tcggtgaacg ctctctacta
     6421 gagtcacact ggctcacctt cgggtgggcc tttctgcgtt tatacgacgt acggtggaag
     6481 attcgttacc aattgacaat tcacctacct ttcgttaggt taggttgtta ctagagaaag
     6541 aggagaaata ctagatggtg agcaagggcg aggagctgtt caccggggtg gtgcccatcc
     6601 tggtcgagct ggacggcgac gtaaacggcc acaagttcag cgtgtccggc gagggcgagg
     6661 gcgatgccac ctacggcaag ctgaccctga agttcatctg caccaccggc aagctgcccg
     6721 tgccctggcc caccctcgtg accaccttcg gctacggcct gcaatgcttc gcccgctacc
     6781 ccgaccacat gaagctgcac gacttcttca agtccgccat gcccgaaggc tacgtccagg
     6841 agcgcaccat cttcttcaag gacgacggca actacaagac ccgcgccgag gtgaagttcg
     6901 agggcgacac cctggtgaac cgcatcgagc tgaagggcat cgacttcaag gaggacggca
     6961 acatcctggg gcacaagctg gagtacaact acaacagcca caacgtctat atcatggccg
     7021 acaagcagaa gaacggcatc aaggtgaact tcaagatccg ccacaacatc gaggacggca
     7081 gcgtgcagct cgccgaccac taccagcaga acacccccat cggcgacggc cccgtgctgc
     7141 tgcccgacaa ccactacctg agctaccagt ccgccctgag caaagacccc aacgagaagc
     7201 gcgatcacat ggtcctgctg gagttcgtga ccgccgccgg gatcactctc ggcatggacg
     7261 agctgtacaa gtaa
//
