[The description below was written by a language model from this plasmid's Addgene catalogue record and the feature table of its GenBank file.]
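Description:
pRF-IcaR is a 7,274 bp bacterial expression and synthetic-biology plasmid built on the pEXT20 backbone that combines an inducible repressor gene and its matching fluorescent reporter on one molecule. It is propagated in E. coli under ampicillin selection (beta-lactamase expressed from its own promoter) and replicates from a p15A origin. The catalogue lists it as low copy, and p15A is compatible with ColE1-type plasmids in the same cell. An f1 phage origin is also present.

The payload is the IcaR repressor from Staphylococcus aureus. The feature table does not annotate the IcaR coding sequence itself. There is, however, an unannotated stretch between a tac promoter with a symmetric lac operator and a downstream rrnB T1/T7Te terminator pair, which is the likely position of the insert. A lacI gene carried on the plasmid supplies lac repressor, so expression from the tac promoter would be held off until IPTG is added.

Downstream of those terminators lies a second unit with a strong ribosome binding site and an EYFP coding sequence, followed across the plasmid's numbering origin by rrnB T1 and T2 terminators. According to the depositor, this YFP reporter is driven by a constitutive promoter containing an operator site for IcaR, although that promoter is not annotated in the table. Inducing IcaR should therefore lower YFP fluorescence, giving a readout of how strongly the repressor acts on its operator. The associated publication concerns mining prokaryotic repressors for orthogonal genetic logic gates, and this plasmid fits that purpose as a tool for measuring repressor response and cross-reactivity.
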