Addgene plasmid #49362: pRF-IcaR
Depositing lab: Christopher Voigt. Depositing organization: Massachusetts Institute of Technology. Publication: Genomic mining of prokaryotic repressors for orthogonal logic gates. Stanton BC, Nielsen AA, Tamsir A, Clancy K, Peterson T, Voigt CA. Nat Chem Biol. 2013 Dec 8. doi: 10.1038/nchembio.1411. PubMed 24316737.
Backbone
  Vector backbone: pEXT20
  Vector type: Bacterial Expression, Synthetic Biology
Growth in bacteria
  Bacterial resistance: Ampicillin, 100 μg/mL
  Growth temperature: 37°C
  Growth strain: DH10B
  Copy number: Low Copy
Gene/Insert
  Gene/Insert name: IcaR repressor
  Species: Staphylococcus aureus
  Cloning method: Ligation Independent Cloning
  Sequencing primers: 5′ NA; 3′ EGFP-N
Terms and licenses: Academic/Nonprofit Terms; Industry Terms: Not Available to Industry
Depositor comments: Plasmid also contains YFP reporter (whose expression is controlled by a constitutive promoter containing an operator site for the indicated repressor).
How to cite: pRF-IcaR was a gift from Christopher Voigt (Addgene plasmid # 49362 ; http://n2t.net/addgene:49362 ; RRID:Addgene_49362)
