>Addgene plasmid #49362 | pRF-IcaR | depositor partial sequence | sequence record 73318 | IcaR coding sequence
ATGAAAGACAAAATTATCGATAACGCCATCACCCTGTTTAGCGAAAAAGGTTATGACGGCACCACCCTGG
ATGATATTGCAAAAAGCGTGAACATCAAAAAAGCCAGCCTGTATTATCACTTTGATAGCAAAAAAAGCAT
CTACGAGCAGAGCGTTAAATGCTGTTTCGATTATCTGAACAACATCATCATGATGAACCAGAACAAAAGC
AACTATAGCATCGATGCCCTGTATCAGTTTCTGTTTGAGTTCATCTTCGATATCGAGGAACGCTATATTC
GTATGTATGTTCAGCTGAGCAACACACCGGAAGAATTTTCAGGTAACATTTATGGCCAGATCCAGGATCT
GAATCAGAGCCTGAGCAAAGAAATCGCCAAATTCTATGACGAAAGCAAAATCAAAATGACCAAAGAGGAC
TTCCAGAATCTGATTCTGCTGTTTCTGGAAAGCTGGTATCTGAAAGCCAGCTTTAGCCAGAAATTTGGTG
CAGTTGAAGAAAGCAAAAGCCAGTTTAAAGATGAGGTTTATAGCCTGCTGAACATCTTTCTGAAGAAATA
A
