>Addgene plasmid #49362 | pRF-IcaR | depositor partial sequence | sequence record 73319 | YFP promoter (IcaR operator sequence listed in capital letters)
TTCGTTACCAATTGACAATTCACCTACCTTTCGTTAGGTTAGGTTGT
