>Addgene plasmid #49362 | pRF-IcaR | addgene partial sequence | sequence record 74791 | pTrcHis_rev
AATCTTCTCTCATCCGCCAAAACAGCCAAGCTTATTACTTGTACAGCTCGTCCATGCCGAGAGTGATCCC
GGCGGCGGTCACGAACTCCAGCAGGACCATGTGATCGCGCTTCTCGTTGGGGTCTTTGCTCAGGGCGGAC
TGGTAGCTCAGGTAGTGGTTGTCGGGCAGCAGCACGGGGCCGTCGCCGATGGGGGTGTTCTGCTGGTAGT
GGTCGGCGAGCTGCACGCTGCCGTCCTCGATGTTGTGGCGGATCTTGAAGTTCACCTTGATGCCGTTCTT
CTGCTTGTCGGCCATGATATAGACGTTGTGGCTGTTGTAGTTGTACTCCAGCTTGTGCCCCAGGATGTTG
CCGTCCTCCTTGAAGTCGATGCCCTTCAGCTCGATGCGGTTCACCAGGGTGTCGCCCTCGAACTTCACCT
CGGCGCGGGTCTTGTAGTTGCCGTCGTCCTTGAAGAAGATGGTGCGCTCCTGGACGTAGCCTTCGGGCAT
GGCGGACTTGAAGAAGTCGTGCAGCTTCATGTGGTCGGGGTAGCGGGCGAAGCATTGCAGGCCGTAGCCG
AAGGTGGTCACGAGGGTGGGCCAGGGCACGGGCAGCTTGCCGGTGGTGCAGATGAACTTCAGGGTCAGCT
TGCCGTAGGTGGCATCGCCCTCGCCCTCGCCGGACACGCTGAACTTGTGGCCGTTTACGTCGCCGTCCAG
CTCGACCAGGATGGGCACCACCCCGGTGAACAGCTCCTCGCCCTTGCTCACCATCTAGTATTTCTCCTCT
TTCTCTAGTAACAACCTAACCTAACGAAAGGTAGGTGAATTGTCAATTGGTAACGAATCTTCCACCGTAC
GTCGTATAAACGCAGAAAGGCCCACCCGAAGGTAGCCAGTGTGACTCTAGTAGAGAGCGTTCACCGACAA
ACAACAGATAAAACGAAAGGCCCAGTCTTTCGACTGAGCCTTTCGTTTTATTTGATGCCTGGGGGTATGG
GCCCTAGTTATTTC
