>Addgene plasmid #49362 | pRF-IcaR | addgene partial sequence | sequence record 75533 | lacI-F 5'-GCTTGCTGCAACTCTCTCAG-3'
AGGGCAATCAGCTGTTGCCAGTCTCACTGGTGAAAAGAAAAACCACCCTGGCGCCCAATACGCAAACCGC
CTCTCCCCGCGCGTTGGCCGATTCATTAATGCAGCTGGCACGACAGGTTTCCCGACTGGAAAGCGGGCAG
TGATAAGATCCTATTCCAGCGGGTCACACAGGAAAGGCCTCGATGAAAAACATAAATGCCGACGACACAT
ACAGAATAATTAATAAAATTAAAGCTTGTAGAAGCAATAATGATATTAATCAATGCTTATCTGATATGAC
TAAAATGGTACATTGTGAATATTATTTACTCGCGATCATTTATCCTCATTCTATGGTTAAATCTGATATT
TCAATCCTAGATAATTACCCTAAAAAATGGAGGCAATATTATGATGACGCTAATTTAATAAAATATGATC
CTATAGTAGATTATTCTAACTCCAATCATTCACCAATTAATTGGAATATATTTGAAAACAATGCTGTAAA
TAAAAAATCTCCAAATGTAATTAAAGAAGCGAAAACATCAGGTCTTATCACTGGGTTTAGTTTCCCTATT
CATACGGCTAACAATGGCTTCGGAATGCTTAGTTTTGCACATTCAGAAAAAGACAACTATATAGATAGTT
TATTTTTACATGCGTGTATGAACATACCATTAATTGTTCCTTCTCTAGTTGATAATTATCGAAAAATAAA
TATAGCAAATAATAAATCAAACAACGATTTAACCAAAAGAGAAAAAGAATGTTTAGCGTGGGCATGCGAA
GGAAAAAGCTCTTGGGATATTTCAAAAATATTAGGTTGCAGTGAGCGTACTGTCACTTTCCATTTAACCA
ATGCGCAAATGAAACTCAATACAACAAACCGCTGCCAAAGTATTTCTAAAGCAATTTTAACAGGAGCAAT
TGATTGCCCATACTTTAAAAATTAATAATTGGTAACGAATCAGACAATTGACGGCTCGAGGGAGTAGCAT
AGGGTTTGCAGAATCCCTGCTTCGTCCAT
