>Addgene plasmid #49362 | pRF-IcaR | addgene partial sequence | sequence record 75534 | EGFP_N
CCGGTGAACAGCTCCTCGCCCTTGCTCACCATCTAGTATTTCTCCTCTTTCTCTAGTAACAACCTAACCT
AACGAAAGGTAGGTGAATTGTCAATTGGTAACGAATCTTCCACCGTACGTCGTATAAACGCAGAAAGGCC
CACCCGAAGGTAGCCAGTGTGACTCTAGTAGAGAGCGTTCACCGACAAACAACAGATAAAACGAAAGGCC
CAGTCTTTCGACTGAGCCTTTCGTTTTATTTGATGCCTGGGGGTATGGGCCCTAGTTATTTCTTCAGAAA
GATGTTCAGCAGGCTATAAACCTCATCTTTAAACTGGCTTTTGCTTTCTTCAACTGCACCAAATTTCTGG
CTAAAGCTGGCTTTCAGATACCAGCTTTCCAGAAACAGCAGAATCAGATTCTGGAAGTCCTCTTTGGTCA
TTTTGATTTTGCTTTCGTCATAGAATTTGGCGATTTCTTTGCTCAGGCTCTGATTCAGATCCTGGATCTG
GCCATAAATGTTACCTGAAAATTCTTCCGGTGTGTTGCTCAGCTGAACATACATACGAATATAGCGTTCC
TCGATATCGAAGATGAACTCAAACAGAAACTGATACAGGGCATCGATGCTATAGTTGCTTTTGTTCTGGT
TCATCATGATGATGTTGTTCAGATAATCGAAACAGCATTTAACGCTCTGCTCGTAGATGCTTTTTTTGCT
ATCAAAGTGATAATACAGGCTGGCTTTTTTGATGTTCACGCTTTTTGCAATATCATCCAGGGTGGTGCCG
TCATAACCTTTTTCGCTAAACAGGGTGATGGCGTTATCGATAATTTTGTCTTTCATCCGGCCCCTGTGTG
AAAACATAGTCCATAGAATTGTGAGCGCTCACAATTCCACACATTATACGAGCCGATGATTAATTGTCAA
CACAGCCAACGATCGTTCCGATCAGAACAAGAAAGCTATGTGGCCTGACGAAGCGGCGCGCCATCGAATG
GCGCAAAACCTTTCGCGGTA
